>Addgene plasmid #44596 | pcDNA3.1(-) MID49 4xMyc Hisx6 | depositor full sequence | sequence record 60958 | pcDNA3.1(-) MID49 4xMyc Hisx6 sequence 6948 bps
GACGGATCGGGAGATCTCCCGATCCCCTATGGTGCACTCTCAGTACAATCTGCTCTGATGCCGCATAGTT
AAGCCAGTATCTGCTCCCTGCTTGTGTGTTGGAGGTCGCTGAGTAGTGCGCGAGCAAAATTTAAGCTACA
ACAAGGCAAGGCTTGACCGACAATTGCATGAAGAATCTGCTTAGGGTTAGGCGTTTTGCGCTGCTTCGCG
ATGTACGGGCCAGATATACGCGTTGACATTGATTATTGACTAGTTATTAATAGTAATCAATTACGGGGTC
ATTAGTTCATAGCCCATATATGGAGTTCCGCGTTACATAACTTACGGTAAATGGCCCGCCTGGCTGACCG
CCCAACGACCCCCGCCCATTGACGTCAATAATGACGTATGTTCCCATAGTAACGCCAATAGGGACTTTCC
ATTGACGTCAATGGGTGGAGTATTTACGGTAAACTGCCCACTTGGCAGTACATCAAGTGTATCATATGCC
AAGTACGCCCCCTATTGACGTCAATGACGGTAAATGGCCCGCCTGGCATTATGCCCAGTACATGACCTTA
TGGGACTTTCCTACTTGGCAGTACATCTACGTATTAGTCATCGCTATTACCATGGTGATGCGGTTTTGGC
AGTACATCAATGGGCGTGGATAGCGGTTTGACTCACGGGGATTTCCAAGTCTCCACCCCATTGACGTCAA
TGGGAGTTTGTTTTGGCACCAAAATCAACGGGACTTTCCAAAATGTCGTAACAACTCCGCCCCATTGACG
CAAATGGGCGGTAGGCGTGTACGGTGGGAGGTCTATATAAGCAGAGCTCTCTGGCTAACTAGAGAACCCA
CTGCTTACTGGCTTATCGAAATTAATACGACTCACTATAGGGAGACCCAAGCTGGCTAGCGTTTAAACGG
GCCCTCTAGACTCGAGGCCACCATGGCAGAGTTCTCCCAGAAGCAGAGGAAACAGAGCGGCAGCGAGGGC
CTGGGCAGTGTGGTGGACTTCCTCTTGGCTAATGCTCGATTGGTGCTAGGTGTGGGCGGGGCTGCAGTGC
TGGGCATTGCTACCCTGGCTGTAAAGCGGCTCATCGACAGGGCCACCAGCCCTCCAGATGAGGATGACAC
CAAGGGGGACAGCTGGAAGGAACTGAGCCTGCTGAGAGCCACATCGCCCCAAAAGCCCCAACCCCCTCCT
GCTGCCTTCAGCCAGCCCCTAGCTACTGGGTCCCCCTCCCCCTCTGTGCCAGTGGAGCCCACGCCCATTC
ATTCTCCCACGACACCTAAGTTCAGCACTATAGCACCCCTGTGCCTGACGTTCCAGGAGAGGCTGCTGGC
CTTCGAGCGCAAGCATGTGATTACCCCAGAAGCCCACGTGACGTTGGCGAAACAGCTGGCTGGAGACATT
GCCTTGGAGCTGCAGGCCTACTTGAGGAGCAAGTTCCCAGAACTGCCCTTTGGTGCACTCGTGCCGGGTG
GGCCTCTCTACGACGGGCTCCAGGCAGGGACTGCTGAGCACGTGCGCCTGCTGGCGCCTCTGGAGTTGGA
GCCGGGGCTATGGAGCCTGGTACCTGGCGTGGACACTGTGGCCAGGGAGCCTCGATGCTGGGCTGTACGC
AGGACTCAGCTTGAGTTTCATCCCCGTGGGTGCAGCCCATGGGACCGCTTCCTGGTGGGGGGCTACCTCT
CCTCCCGAGTCTTGCTGGAGCTGCTACGGAAGGCCCTGTCAGCCTCTGTCAACTGGCCAGCCATTGGCAG
CCTGCTCGGGTGTCTGATCTGGCCCGATGTGGCTTCGGAGGAGCTGCTGCTCAAAGTGCAACACGAGTGC
CTGGAGTTCACTTTAGCTGTGCTCATGGTAGTCCCTGGGGCCAGCACTGATGACCGCCTGCTGCTGGCTT
GGCCCCTAGAGGGGCTGGCCAGCAATCTCTGGCTGCAGGATCTATATCCAGTAGAGACCGCCCGTTTGCG
GGCCCTGGATGACCAGGATGCTGGTACTCGGCGGAGGTTGTTGCTGCTGCTGTGTGGTATCTGTCGTGGC
CATCCGGCTCTAGTGCGGCTGGGCTGGAGCCACCTGACTCAGGTGGTTCTGCATCTGGGTGAAGAGGAAG
TGGCCTGGACTGAGGAGGCCTTGGGGGAACGGTTTCTGCAAGCCCTGGAGTTTCTGGTGGGCAGCTTGGA
GCAGGCTAGCCTGCCCTGTCACTTCAACCCCAGTGTGAACCTCTTGGGTAACTTCCGGGAAGAGGAGATT
GATGACATTGGCTACGTGCTGTACAGCGGCCTCCAGGTTCCTGAAAGCCTATTCGGATCCGAGCTCGGTA
CCAAGCTTGGAGAACAAAAGTTGATTTCTGAAGAAGATTTGAACGGTGAACAAAAGCTAATCTCCGAGGA
AGACTTGAACGGTGAACAAAAATTAATCTCAGAAGAAGACTTGAAGCTTGGGCCCGAACAAAAACTCATC
TCAGAAGAGGATCTGAATAGCGCCGTCGACCATCATCATCATCATCATTGAGTTTAAACGGTCTCCAGCT
TAAGTTTAAACCGCTGATCAGCCTCGACTGTGCCTTCTAGTTGCCAGCCATCTGTTGTTTGCCCCTCCCC
CGTGCCTTCCTTGACCCTGGAAGGTGCCACTCCCACTGTCCTTTCCTAATAAAATGAGGAAATTGCATCG
CATTGTCTGAGTAGGTGTCATTCTATTCTGGGGGGTGGGGTGGGGCAGGACAGCAAGGGGGAGGATTGGG
AAGACAATAGCAGGCATGCTGGGGATGCGGTGGGCTCTATGGCTTCTGAGGCGGAAAGAACCAGCTGGGG
CTCTAGGGGGTATCCCC
[124 nt withheld, positions 2818-2941]
C
[91 nt withheld, positions 2943-3033]
A
[49 nt withheld, positions 3035-3083]
CCTTTGACGTTGGAGTCCACGTTCTTT
[37 nt withheld, positions 3111-3147]
ACCCTATCTCGGTCTATTCTTTTGATTTATAAGGGATTTTGCCGATTTCGGCCTATTGGTTAAAAAATGA
GCTGATTTAACAAAAATTTAACGCGAATTAATTCTGTGGAATGTGTGTCAGTTAGGGTGTGGAAAGTCCC
CAGGCTCCCCAGCAGGCAGAAGTATGCAAAGCATGCATCTCAATTAGTCAGCAACCAGGTGTGGAAAGTC
CCCAGGCTCCCCAGCAGGCAGAAGTATGCAAAGCATGCATCTCAATTAGTCAGCAACCATAGTCCCGCCC
CTAACTCCGCCCATCCCGCCCCTAACTCCGCCCAGTTCCGCCCATTCTCCGCCCCATGGCTGACTAATTT
TTTTTATTTATGCAGAGGCCGAGGCCGCCTCTGCCTCTGAGCTATTCCAGAAGTAGTGAGGAGGCTTTTT
TGGAGGCCTAGGCTTTTGCAAAAAGCTCCCGGGAGCTTGTATATCCATTTTCGGATCTGATCAAGAGACA
GGATGAGGATCGTTTCGCATGATTGAACAAGATGGATTGCACGCAGGTTCTCCGGCCGCTTGGGTGGAGA
GGCTATTCGGCTATGACTGGGCACAACAGACAATCGGCTGCTCTGATGCCGCCGTGTTCCGGCTGTCAGC
GCAGGGGCGCCCGGTTCTTTTTGTCAAGACCGACCTGTCCGGTGCCCTGAATGAACTGCAGGACGAGGCA
GCGCGGCTATCGTGGCTGGCCACGACGGGCGTTCCTTGCGCAGCTGTGCTCGACGTTGTCACTGAAGCGG
GAAGGGACTGGCTGCTATTGGGCGAAGTGCCGGGGCAGGATCTCCTGTCATCTCACCTTGCTCCTGCCGA
GAAAGTATCCATCATGGCTGATGCAATGCGGCGGCTGCATACGCTTGATCCGGCTACCTGCCCATTCGAC
CACCAAGCGAAACATCGCATCGAGCGAGCACGTACTCGGATGGAAGCCGGTCTTGTCGATCAGGATGATC
TGGACGAAGAGCATCAGGGGCTCGCGCCAGCCGAACTGTTCGCCAGGCTCAAGGCGCGCATGCCCGACGG
CGAGGATCTCGTCGTGACCCATGGCGATGCCTGCTTGCCGAATATCATGGTGGAAAATGGCCGCTTTTCT
GGATTCATCGACTGTGGCCGGCTGGGTGTGGCGGACCGCTATCAGGACATAGCGTTGGCTACCCGTGATA
TTGCTGAAGAGCTTGGCGGCGAATGGGCTGACCGCTTCCTCGTGCTTTACGGTATCGCCGCTCCCGATTC
GCAGCGCATCGCCTTCTATCGCCTTCTTGACGAGTTCTTCTGAGCGGGACTCTGGGGTTCGAAATGACCG
ACCAAGCGACGCCCAACCTGCCATCACGAGATTTCGATTCCACCGCCGCCTTCTATGAAAGGTTGGGCTT
CGGAATCGTTTTCCGGGACGCCGGCTGGATGATCCTCCAGCGCGGGGATCTCATGCTGGAGTTCTTCGCC
CACCCCAACTTGTTTATTGCAGCTTATAATGGTTACAAATAAAGCAATAGCATCACAAATTTCACAAATA
AAGCATTTTTTTCACTGCATTCTAGTTGTGGTTTGTCCAAACTCATCAATGTATCTTATCATGTCTGTAT
ACCGTCGACCTCTAGCTAGAGCTTGGCGTAATCATGGTCATAGCTGTTTCCTGTGTGAAATTGTTATCCG
CTCACAATTCCACACAACATACGAGCCGGAAGCATAAAGTGTAAAGCCTGGGGTGCCTAATGAGTGAGCT
AACTCACATTAATTGCGTTGCGCTCACTGCCCGCTTTCCAGTCGGGAAACCTGTCGTGCCAGCTGCATTA
ATGAATCGGCCAACGCGCGGGGAGAGGCGGTTTGCGTATTGGGCGCTCTTCCGCTTCCTCGCTCACTGAC
TCGCTGCGCTCGGTCGTTCGGCTGCGGCGAGCGGTATCAGCTCACTCAAAGGCGGTAATACGGTTATCCA
CAGAATCAGGGGATAACGCAGGAAAGAACATGTGAGCAAAAGGCCAGCAAAAGGCCAGGAACCGTAAAAA
GGCCGCGTTGCTGGCGTTTTTCCATAGGCTCCGCCCCCCTGACGAGCATCACAAAAATCGACGCTCAAGT
CAGAGGTGGCGAAACCCGACAGGACTATAAAGATACCAGGCGTTTCCCCCTGGAAGCTCCCTCGTGCGCT
CTCCTGTTCCGACCCTGCCGCTTACCGGATACCTGTCCGCCTTTCTCCCTTCGGGAAGCGTGGCGCTTTC
TCATAGCTCACGCTGTAGGTATCTCAGTTCGGTGTAGGTCGTTCGCTCCAAGCTGGGCTGTGTGCACGAA
CCCCCCGTTCAGCCCGACCGCTGCGCCTTATCCGGTAACTATCGTCTTGAGTCCAACCCGGTAAGACACG
ACTTATCGCCACTGGCAGCAGCCACTGGTAACAGGATTAGCAGAGCGAGGTATGTAGGCGGTGCTACAGA
GTTCTTGAAGTGGTGGCCTAACTACGGCTACACTAGAAGAACAGTATTTGGTATCTGCGCTCTGCTGAAG
CCAGTTACCTTCGGAAAAAGAGTTGGTAGCTCTTGATCCGGCAAACAAACCACCGCTGGTAGCGGTTTTT
TTGTTTGCAAGCAGCAGATTACGCGCAGAAAAAAAGGATCTCAAGAAGATCCTTTGATCTTTTCTACGGG
GTCTGACGCTCAGTGGAACGAAAACTCACGTTAAGGGATTTTGGTCATGAGATTATCAAAAAGGATCTTC
ACCTAGATCCTTTTAAATTAAAAATGAAGTTTTAAATCAATCTAAAGTATATATGAGTAAACTTGGTCTG
ACAGTTACCAATGCTTAATCAGTGAGGCACCTATCTCAGCGATCTGTCTATTTCGTTCATCCATAGTTGC
CTGACTCCCCGTCGTGTAGATAACTACGATACGGGAGGGCTTACCATCTGGCCCCAGTGCTGCAATGATA
CCGCGAGACCCACGCTCACCGGCTCCAGATTTATCAGCAATAAACCAGCCAGCCGGAAGGGCCGAGCGCA
GAAGTGGTCCTGCAACTTTATCCGCCTCCATCCAGTCTATTAATTGTTGCCGGGAAGCTAGAGTAAGTAG
TTCGCCAGTTAATAGTTTGCGCAACGTTGTTGCCATTGCTACAGGCATCGTGGTGTCACGCTCGTCGTTT
GGTATGGCTTCATTCAGCTCCGGTTCCCAACGATCAAGGCGAGTTACATGATCCCCCATGTTGTGCAAAA
AAGCGGTTAGCTCCTTCGGTCCTCCGATCGTTGTCAGAAGTAAGTTGGCCGCAGTGTTATCACTCATGGT
TATGGCAGCACTGCATAATTCTCTTACTGTCATGCCATCCGTAAGATGCTTTTCTGTGACTGGTGAGTAC
TCAACCAAGTCATTCTGAGAATAGTGTATGCGGCGACCGAGTTGCTCTTGCCCGGCGTCAATACGGGATA
ATACCGCGCCACATAGCAGAACTTTAAAAGTGCTCATCATTGGAAAACGTTCTTCGGGGCGAAAACTCTC
AAGGATCTTACCGCTGTTGAGATCCAGTTCGATGTAACCCACTCGTGCACCCAACTGATCTTCAGCATCT
TTTACTTTCACCAGCGTTTCTGGGTGAGCAAAAACAGGAAGGCAAAATGCCGCAAAAAAGGGAATAAGGG
CGACACGGAAATGTTGAATACTCATACTCTTCCTTTTTCAATATTATTGAAGCATTTATCAGGGTTATTG
TCTCATGAGCGGATACATATTTGAATGTATTTAGAAAAATAAACAAATAGGGGTTCCGCGCACATTTCCC
CGAAAAGTGCCACCTGACGTC
Features (pLannotate 1.2.2; 22 found; start..end, strand, type, name):
     28..80      -  misc_feature   bom (fragment): basis of mobility region from pBR322
    235..614     +  enhancer       CMV enhancer: human cytomegalovirus immediate early enhancer
    615..818     +  promoter       CMV promoter: human cytomegalovirus (CMV) immediate early promoter
    814..847     +  LTR            5' LTR (truncated) (fragment): truncated 5' long terminal repeat (LTR) from HIV-1
    863..881     +  promoter       T7 promoter: promoter for bacteriophage T7 RNA polymerase
    933..2294    +  CDS            Mief2: MID49_MOUSE - Also known as Gm11, Mid49, Smcr7. Experimental evidence at protein level: Swiss-Prot protein existence level 1. Mitochondrial outer membrane protein which regulates mitochondrial organization. It is required for mitochondrial fission and promotes the recruitment and association of the fission mediator dynamin-related protein 1 (DNM1L) to the mitochondrial surface independently of the mitochondrial fission FIS1 and MFF proteins. Regulates DNM1L GTPase activity. From Mus musculus (Mouse).
   2322..2425    +  CDS            13xMyc (fragment): 13 tandem Myc epitope tags
   2481..2498    +  CDS            capTEV™ (fragment): composite tag for in vivo biotinylation, TEV protease cleavage, and 6xHis tagging
   2548..2772    +  polyA_signal   bGH poly(A) signal: bovine growth hormone polyadenylation signal
   2776..2797    +  promoter       SV40 promoter (fragment): SV40 enhancer and early promoter
   2818..3246    +  rep_origin     f1 ori (sequence partly withheld): f1 bacteriophage origin of replication; arrow indicates direction of (+) strand synthesis
   3260..3589    +  promoter       SV40 promoter: SV40 enhancer and early promoter
   3656..4447    +  CDS            neo: KKA2_KLEPN - Also known as kan, nptII. Experimental evidence at protein level: Swiss-Prot protein existence level 1. Resistance to kanamycin, neomycin, paromomycin, ribostamycin, butirosin and gentamicin B. From Klebsiella pneumoniae.
   4471..4629    +  CDS            ble (fragment): BLE_KLEPN - Experimental evidence at protein level: Swiss-Prot protein existence level 1. Binding protein with a strong affinity to the bleomycin family of antibiotics. Binds to CL990; an antimitotic-antibiotic compound. From Klebsiella pneumoniae.
   4624..4745    +  polyA_signal   SV40 poly(A) signal: SV40 polyadenylation signal
   4818..4834    -  protein_bind   lac operator: The lac repressor binds to the lac operator to inhibit transcription in E. coli. This inhibition can be relieved by adding lactose or isopropyl-β-D-thiogalactopyranoside (IPTG). lac repressor encoded by lacI
   4842..4872    -  promoter       lac promoter: promoter for the E. coli lac operon
   4887..4908    -  protein_bind   CAP binding site: CAP binding activates transcription in the presence of cAMP. E. coli catabolite activator protein
   4921..5013    -  CDS            lacI (fragment): lac repressor; lacI; The lac repressor binds to the lac operator to inhibit transcription in E. coli. This inhibition can be relieved by adding lactose or isopropyl-β-D-thiogalactopyranoside (IPTG).
   5196..5781    -  rep_origin     ori: high-copy-number ColE1/pMB1/pBR322/pUC origin of replication
   5952..6812    -  CDS            AmpR: β-lactamase; bla; confers resistance to ampicillin, carbenicillin, and related antibiotics
   6813..6917    -  promoter       AmpR promoter: bla
