[The description below was written by a language model from this plasmid's Addgene catalogue record and pLannotate feature annotations shown in this document.]
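Description:
pcDNA3.1(-) MID49 4xMyc Hisx6 is a mammalian expression plasmid of about 6.9 kb built on the Invitrogen pcDNA3.1(-) backbone. It carries the mouse MiD49 coding sequence (gene Mief2, also known as Smcr7), inserted between the XhoI and BamHI sites. It is propagated in E. coli through a high-copy ColE1/pUC-type origin with ampicillin selection from the β-lactamase gene, and an f1 origin is also present. For selection in mammalian cells, an SV40 early promoter drives a neomycin phosphotransferase gene followed by an SV40 polyadenylation signal, allowing G418 selection of stable transfectants.

The Mief2 open reading frame is driven by the human CMV immediate-early enhancer and promoter and terminated by the bovine growth hormone poly(A) signal. A T7 promoter lies between the CMV promoter and the insert and could support in vitro transcription. Downstream of the coding sequence, the backbone supplies a C-terminal 4xMyc epitope array and a 6xHis tag. The automated annotation reports these as fragments of a "13xMyc" and a "capTEV" composite tag, which is consistent with the catalogued tags rather than indicating additional elements. Other short fragment calls, such as an HIV-1 LTR piece, a ble fragment and lac-derived elements, appear to be backbone remnants or similarity hits, not functional parts.

MiD49 is a mitochondrial outer membrane protein that recruits the dynamin-related fission GTPase Drp1 to the mitochondrial surface. The associated study examined Drp1 recruitment by Fis1, Mff, MiD49 and MiD51 in mitochondrial fission. The construct suits overexpression of tagged MiD49 in cultured mammalian cells, with Myc-based detection or immunoprecipitation and His-based affinity capture.
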