Addgene plasmid #44596: pcDNA3.1(-) MID49 4xMyc Hisx6
Depositing lab: David Chan. Depositing organization: California Institute of Technology. Publication: Fis1, Mff, MiD49 and MiD51 mediate Drp1 recruitment in mitochondrial fission. Loson OC, Song Z, Chen H, Chan DC. Mol Biol Cell. 2013 Jan 2. 10.1091/mbc.E12-10-0721 PubMed 23283981.
Backbone
  Vector backbone: pcDNA3.1(-)
  Backbone manufacturer: Invitrogen
  Backbone size w/o insert (bp): 5400
  Total vector size (bp): 6948
  Vector type: Mammalian Expression
  Selectable markers: Neomycin (select with G418)
Growth in bacteria
  Bacterial resistance: Ampicillin, 100 μg/mL
  Growth temperature: 37°C
  Growth strain: DH5alpha
  Copy number: Unknown
Gene/Insert
  Gene/Insert name: MiD49 (alt name: mitochondrial dynamic protein of 49 kDa homolog)
  Species: M. musculus (mouse)
  Entrez Gene: Mief2 (a.k.a. AI482195, Gm11, Smcr7)
  Tag / fusion protein: 4xMyc (C terminal on backbone); 6xHis (C terminal on backbone)
  Cloning method: Restriction Enzyme; 5′ cloning site XhoI (not destroyed); 3′ cloning site BamHI (not destroyed)
  Sequencing primers: 5′ CMV-F; 3′ BGH-rev
Terms and licenses: Academic/Nonprofit Terms; Industry Terms: Not Available to Industry
How to cite: pcDNA3.1(-) MID49 4xMyc Hisx6 was a gift from David Chan (Addgene plasmid # 44596 ; http://n2t.net/addgene:44596 ; RRID:Addgene_44596)
