>Addgene plasmid #44596 | pcDNA3.1(-) MID49 4xMyc Hisx6 | addgene partial sequence | sequence record 63118 | BGH-rev 5'-TAGAAGGCACAGTCGAGG-3'
TCAATGATGATGATGATGATGGTCGACGGCGCTATTCAGATCCTCTTCTGAGATGAGTTTTTGTTCGGGC
CCAAGCTTCAAGTCTTCTTCTGAGATTAATTTTTGTTCACCGTTCAAGTCTTCCTCGGAGATTAGCTTTT
GTTCACCGTTCAAATCTTCTTCAGAAATCAACTTTTGTTCTCCAAGCTTGGTACCGAGCTCGGATCCGAA
TAGGCTTTCAGGAACCTGGAGGCCGCTGTACAGCACGTAGCCAATGTCATCAATCTCCTCTTCCCGGAAG
TTACCCAAGAGGTTCACACTGGGGTTGAAGTGACAGGGCAGGCTAGCCTGCTCCAAGCTGCCCACCAGAA
ACTCCAGGGCTTGCAGAAACCGTTCCCCCAAGGCCTCCTCAGTCCAGGCCACTTCCTCTTCACCCAGATG
CAGAACCACCTGAGTCAGGTGGCTCCAGCCCAGCCGCACTAGAGCCGGATGGCCACGACAGATACCACAC
AGCAGCAGCAACAACCTCCGCCGAGTACCAGCATCCTGGTCATCCAGGGCCCGCAAACGGGCGGTCTCTA
CTGGATATAGATCCTGCAGCCAGAGATTGCTGGCCAGCCCCTCTAGGGGCCAAGCCAGCAGCAGGCGGTC
ATCAGTGCTGGCCCCAGGGACTACCATGAGCACAGCTAAAGTGAACTCCAGGCACTCGTGTTGCACTTTG
AGCAGCAGCTCCTCCGAAGCCACATCGGGCCAGATCAGACACCCGAGCAGGCTGCCAATGGCTGGCCAGT
TGACAGAGGCTGACAGGGCCTTCCGTAGCAGCTCCAGCAAGACTCGGGAGGAGAGGTAGCCCCCCACCAG
GAAGCGGTCCCATGGGCTGCACCCACGGGGATGAAACTCAAGCTGAGTCCTGCGTACAGCCCAGCATCGA
GGCTCCCTGGCCACAGTGTCCACGCCAGGTACCAGGC
